Addgene plasmid #135657: pQlox66R
Purpose: Clostridial vector, encoding a targetron carrying a lox66 site in the reverse (antisense) orientation. Retarget intron to insert lox66 onto genome at desired site.
Depositing lab: Andrew Tolonen. Depositing organization: Genoscope, Centre National de Sequencage (CEA). Publication: A Targetron-Recombinase System for Large-Scale Genome Engineering of Clostridia. Cerisy T, Rostain W, Chhun A, Boutard M, Salanoubat M, Tolonen AC. mSphere. 2019 Dec 11;4(6). pii: 4/6/e00710-19. doi: 10.1128/mSphere.00710-19. PubMed 31826971.
Backbone
  Vector backbone: pAT19
  Backbone size w/o insert (bp): 6500
  Total vector size (bp): 10208
  Vector type: Bacterial Expression, Cre/Lox
Growth in bacteria
  Bacterial resistance: Erythromycin, 200 μg/mL
  Growth temperature: 37°C
  Growth strain: DH5alpha
  Copy number: High Copy
Gene/Insert
  Gene/Insert name: Intron containing lox site
  Species: Synthetic
  Insert size (bp): 3507
  Promoter: pFer
  Cloning method: Restriction Enzyme; 5′ cloning site PaeI (not destroyed); 3′ cloning site XhoI (not destroyed)
  Sequencing primers: 5′ CTTCCGGCTCGTATGTTGTG; 3′ TACATCACCGACGAGCAAGG
Resource information
  A portion of this plasmid was derived from a plasmid made by: Intron from pQint (addgene 25819)
Terms and licenses: Academic/Nonprofit Terms; Industry Terms: Not Available to Industry
Depositor comments: Use in combination with pQlox71F (addgene 135655) or pQlox71R (addgene 135656), then pQcre1 (addgene 135659). Transcription of LtrB-derived group II intron is driven by the pFer promoter. Redesign intron to target gene using TargeTron or Clostron algorithms (links below), then clone by SOE-PCR or gene synthesis ligation between NdeI and BsrGI sites. Lox66 and Lox71 must be in same orientation to delete the intervening sequence, but the directions of introns relative to one another can generate inverted repeats in the chromosome after deletion has taken place, leading to futher recombinations events. See publication for details. Intron redesign links http://www.clostron.com/clostron1.php http://www.targetrons.com/targetron_pLtrB.php Reference for intron redesign Heap JT, Pennington OJ, Cartman ST, Carter GP, Minton NP. The ClosTron: A universal gene knock-out system for the genus Clostridium. J Microbiol Methods. 2007;70(3):452-464. Perutka J, Wang W, Goerlitz D, Lambowitz AM. Use of Computer-designed Group II Introns to Disrupt Escherichia coli DExH / D-box Protein and DNA Helicase Genes. 2004:421-439.
How to cite: pQlox66R was a gift from Andrew Tolonen (Addgene plasmid # 135657 ; http://n2t.net/addgene:135657 ; RRID:Addgene_135657)
