[The description below was written by a language model from this plasmid's Addgene catalogue record and pLannotate feature annotations shown in this document.]
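Description:
pQlox66R is an *E. coli*–Clostridium shuttle vector of about 10.2 kb, built on the pAT19 backbone, that delivers a targetron (a retargetable mobile group II intron) carrying a lox66 site. In *E. coli* it replicates from a high-copy ColE1/pUC-type origin. The annotated repS and copR genes, which resemble those of pIP501-family plasmids, provide the Gram-positive replication functions. Selection relies on an erm rRNA methylase gene with its upstream leader peptide, conferring erythromycin resistance. An IncP oriT with traJ allows the plasmid to be mobilised by conjugation. Short bla, lacI, TcR and lacZα fragments, together with the lac promoter/operator region, appear to be remnants of earlier cloning steps.

The roughly 3.5 kb insert, cloned between PaeI and XhoI, is an LtrB-derived intron taken from pQint and transcribed from the pFer promoter, which the automated feature table does not annotate. The table does show the lox66 site on the strand opposite to the intron, matching the "reverse" designation. It also shows group II intron RNA sequence and, downstream, a full-length ltrA gene. LtrA is the reverse transcriptase/maturase/endonuclease that promotes intron splicing and retrohoming into chromosomal DNA.

To use the vector, the intron's targeting region is redesigned with a targetron or ClosTron algorithm and the new segment is cloned between the NdeI and BsrGI sites, so that lox66 is inserted at a chosen genomic locus. It is intended to be paired with pQlox71F or pQlox71R, which place a lox71 site elsewhere in the genome, followed by Cre expression from pQcre1. When the two lox sites share the same orientation, Cre deletes the intervening sequence, enabling large-scale genome engineering in clostridia. The depositor cautions that the relative orientation of the two introns can leave inverted repeats in the chromosome after deletion, which may lead to further recombination.
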