Features (pLannotate 1.2.2; 24 found; start..end, strand, type, name):
     11..62      -  misc_feature   bom (fragment): basis of mobility region from pBR322
     61..156     -  CDS            traI (fragment): TRAI6_ECOLX - Experimental evidence at protein level: Swiss-Prot protein existence level 1. The initiation process of transfer DNA synthesis requires the interaction of at least three plasmid-specific components (TraH, I, and J) at the transfer origin resulting in the assembly of a specialised nucleoprotein complex - the relaxosome. Site- and strand-specific cleavage at the transfer origin is dependent on TraI and TraJ. From Escherichia coli.
    194..565     -  CDS            traJ: oriT-recognizing protein; traJ
    598..707     -  oriT           oriT: incP origin of transfer
    962..1042    +  CDS            ermC: LPRM_ENTFL - Protein predicted: Swiss-Prot protein existence level 4. This peptide is involved in the control mechanism of the synthesis of the erythromycin resistance protein. From Enterococcus faecalis (Streptococcus faecalis).
   1170..1904    +  CDS            erm: ERM_STREE - Experimental evidence at protein level: Swiss-Prot protein existence level 1. This protein produces a dimethylation of the adenine residue at position 2085 in 23S rRNA, resulting in reduced affinity between ribosomes and macrolide-lincosamide-streptogramin B antibiotics. From Streptococcus pneumoniae.
   2038..2274    +  CDS            copR (fragment): COPR_STRAG - Protein predicted: Swiss-Prot protein existence level 4. Involved in copy control of plasmid pIP501. From Streptococcus agalactiae.
   2985..4472    +  CDS            repS: REPS_STRPY - Protein predicted: Swiss-Prot protein existence level 4. Essential for replication. From Streptococcus pyogenes.
   4971..5184    +  CDS            bla(M) (fragment): β-lactamase lacking the signal sequence; bla(M); allows cytosolic expression of β-lactamase
   5356..5944    +  rep_origin     ori: high-copy-number ColE1/pMB1/pBR322/pUC origin of replication
   6127..6219    +  CDS            lacI (fragment): lac repressor; lacI; The lac repressor binds to the lac operator to inhibit transcription in E. coli. This inhibition can be relieved by adding lactose or isopropyl-β-D-thiogalactopyranoside (IPTG).
   6232..6253    +  protein_bind   CAP binding site: CAP binding activates transcription in the presence of cAMP. E. coli catabolite activator protein
   6268..6298    +  promoter       lac promoter: promoter for the E. coli lac operon
   6306..6322    +  protein_bind   lac operator: The lac repressor binds to the lac operator to inhibit transcription in E. coli. This inhibition can be relieved by adding lactose or isopropyl-β-D-thiogalactopyranoside (IPTG). lac repressor encoded by lacI
   6359..6376    -  misc_feature   MCS (fragment): pUC18/19 multiple cloning site
   7536..7569    -  protein_bind   lox66: Right element (RE) mutant of loxP (Araki et al., 2010). Cre-mediated recombination occurs in the 8-bp core sequence (GCATACAT). Cre recombinase
   7573..7659    +  CDS            ltrA (fragment): LTRA_LACLC - Also known as matR. Experimental evidence at protein level: Swiss-Prot protein existence level 1. Multifunctional protein that promotes group II intron splicing and mobility by acting both on RNA and DNA. It has three activities: reverse transcriptase (RT) for intron duplication, maturase to promote splicing, and DNA endonuclease for site-specific cleavage of recipient alleles. The intron-encoded protein promotes splicing by facilitating the formation of the catalytically active structure of the intron RNA. After splicing, the protein remains bound to the excised intron lariat RNA
   7671..7689    +  promoter       T7 promoter: promoter for bacteriophage T7 RNA polymerase
   7721..7818    +  ncRNA          Intron gpII: Accession: RF00029 - Group II catalytic intron
   7852..7874    +  RBS            RBS: efficient ribosome binding site from bacteriophage T7 gene 10 (Olins and Rangwala, 1989)
   7892..7966    +  CDS            TcR (fragment): tetracycline efflux protein; tet; confers resistance to tetracycline
   8066..9862    +  CDS            ltrA: LTRA_LACLC - Also known as matR. Experimental evidence at protein level: Swiss-Prot protein existence level 1. Multifunctional protein that promotes group II intron splicing and mobility by acting both on RNA and DNA. It has three activities: reverse transcriptase (RT) for intron duplication, maturase to promote splicing, and DNA endonuclease for site-specific cleavage of recipient alleles. The intron-encoded protein promotes splicing by facilitating the formation of the catalytically active structure of the intron RNA. After splicing, the protein remains bound to the excised intron lariat RNA
   9884..10041   +  CDS            lacZα (fragment): LacZα fragment of β-galactosidase; lacZ fragment
  10061..5       +  CDS            lacZα (fragment) (across the origin): LacZα fragment of β-galactosidase; lacZ fragment
>Addgene plasmid #135657 | pQlox66R | addgene full sequence | sequence record 305684 | Addgene NGS Result
GCGAATGGCGCCTGATGCGGTATTTTCTCCTTACGCATCTGTGCGGTATTTCACACCGCATAGGGGATCG
GTCTTGCCTTGCTCGTCGGTGATGTACTTCACCAGCTCCGCGAAGTCGCTCTTCTTGATGGAGCGCATGG
GGACGTGCTTGGCAATCACGCGCACCCCCCGGCCGTTTTAGCGGCTAAAAAAGTCATGGCTCTGCCCTCG
GGCGGACCACGCCCATCATGACCTTGCCAAGCTCGTCCTGCTTCTCTTCGATCTTCGCCAGCAGGGCGAG
GATCGTGGCATCACCGAACCGCGCCGTGCGCGGGTCGTCGGTGAGCCAGAGTTTCAGCAGGCCGCCCAGG
CGGCCCAGGTCGCCATTGATGCGGGCCAGCTCGCGGACGTGCTCATAGTCCACGACGCCCGTGATTTTGT
AGCCCTGGCCGACGGCCAGCAGGTAGGCCGACAGGCTCATGCCGGCCGCCGCCGCCTTTTCCTCAATCGC
TCTTCGTTCGTCTGGAAGGCAGTACACCTTGATAGGTGGGCTGCCCTTCCTGGTTGGCTTGGTTTCATCA
GCCATCCGCTTGCCCTCATCTGTTACGCCGGCGGTAGCCGGCCAGCCTCGCAGAGCAGGATTCCCGTTGA
GCACCGCCAGGTGCGAATAAGGGACAGTGAAGAAGGAACACCCGCTCGCGGGTGGGCCTACTTCACCTAT
CCTGCCCGGCTGACGCCGTTGGATACACCAAGGAAAGTCTACACGAACCCTTTGGCAAAATCCTGTATAT
CGTGCGAAAAAGGATGGATATACCGAAAAAATCGCTATAATGACCCCGAAGCAGGGTTATGCAGCGGAAA
AGATCCCCCGAAGCAAACTTAAGAGTGTGTTGATAGTGCAGTATCTTAAAATTTTGTGTATAATAGGAAT
TGAAGTTAAATTAGATGCTAAAAATTTGTAATTAAGAAGGAGGGATTCGTCATGTTGGTATTCCAAATGC
GTAATGTAGATAAAACATCTACTGTTTTGAAACAGACTAAAAACAGTGATTACGCAGATAAATAAATACG
TTAGATTAATTCCTACCAGTGACTAATCTTATGACTTTTTAAACAGATAACTAAAATTACAAACAAATCG
TTTAACTTCTGTATTTATTTACAGATGTAATCACTTCAGGAGTAATTACATGAACAAAAATATAAAATAT
TCTCAAAACTTTTTAACGAGTGAAAAAGTACTCAACCAAATAATAAAACAATTGAATTTAAAAGAAACCG
ATACCGTTTACGAAATTGGAACAGGTAAAGGGCATTTAACGACGAAACTGGCTAAAATAAGTAAACAGGT
AACGTCTATTGAATTAGACAGTCATCTATTCAACTTATCGTCAGAAAAATTAAAACTGAACATTCGTGTC
ACTTTAATTCACCAAGATATTCTACAGTTTCAATTCCCTAACAAACAGAGGTATAAAATTGTTGGGAGTA
TTCCTTACCATTTAAGCACACAAATTATTAAAAAAGTGGTTTTTGAAAGCCATGCGTCTGACATCTATCT
GATTGTTGAAGAAGGATTCTACAAGCGTACCTTGGATATTCACCGAACACTAGGGTTGCTCTTGCACACT
CAAGTCTCGATTCAGCAATTGCTTAAGCTGCCAGCGGAATGCTTTCATCCTAAACCAAAAGTAAACAGTG
TCTTAATAAAACTTACCCGCCATACCACAGATGTTCCAGATAAATATTGGAAGCTATATACGTACTTTGT
TTCAAAATGGGTCAATCGAGAATATCGTCAACTGTTTACTAAAAATCAGTTTCATCAAGCAATGAAACAC
GCCAAAGTAAACAATTTAAGTACCATTACTTATGAGCAAGTATTGTCTATTTTTAATAGTTATCTATTAT
TTAACGGGAGGAAATAATTCTATGAGTCGCTTTTTTAAATTTGGAAAGTTACACGTTACTAAAGGGAATG
GAGATAAATTATTAGATATACTACTGACAGCTTCCAAGAAGCTAAAGAGGTCCCTAGCGCCTACGGGGAA
TTTGGGCAAATCAAAAGAAAAATTCTCCCAAGAATTAGAAATGAGTAGATCAAATTATTCACGAATAGAA
TCAGGAAAATCAGATCCAACCATAAAAACACTAGAACAAATTGCAAAGTTAACTAACTCAACGCTAGTAG
TGGATTTAATCCCAAATGAGCCAACAGAACCAGAACCAGAAACAGAATCAGAACAAGTAACATTGGATTT
AGAAATGGAAGAAGAAAAAAGCAATGACTTCGTGTGAATAATGCACGAAATCGTTGCTTATTTTTTTTAA
AAGCGGTATACTAGATATAACGAAACAACGAACTGAATAGAAACGAAAAAAGAGCCATGACACATTTATA
AAATGTTTGACGACATTTTATAAATGCATAGCCCGATAAGATTGCCAAACCAACGCTTATCAGTTAGTCA
GATGAACTCTTCCCTCGTAAGAAGTTATTTAATTAACTTTGTTTGAAGACGGTATATAACCGTACTATCA
TTATATAGGGAAATCAGAGAGTTTTCAAGTATCTAAGCTACTGAATTTAAGAATTGTTAAGCAATCAATC
GGAAATCGTTTGATTGCTTTTTTTGTATTCATTTATAGAAGGTGGAGTTTGTATGAATCATGATGAATGT
AAAACTTATATAAAAAATAGTTTATTGGAGATAAGAAAATTAGCAAATATCTATACACTAGAAACGTTTA
AGAAAGAGTTAGAAAAGAGAAATATCTACTTAGAAACAAAATCAGATAAGTATTTTTCTTCGGAGGGGGA
AGATTATATATATAAGTTAATAGAAAATAACAAAATAATTTATTCGATTAGTGGAAAAAAATTGACTTAT
AAAGGAAAAAAATCTTTTTCAAAACATGCAATATTGAAACAGTTGAATGAAAAAGCAAACCAAGTTAATT
AAACAACCTATTTTATAGGATTTATAGGAAAGGAGAACAGCTGAATGAATATCCCTTTTGTTGTAGAAAC
TGTGCTTCATGACGGCTTGTTAAAGTACAAATTTAAAAATAGTAAAATTCGCTCAATCACTACCAAGCCA
GGTAAAAGCAAAGGGGCTATTTTTGCGTATCGCTCAAAATCAAGCATGATTGGCGGTCGTGGTGTTGTTC
TGACTTCCGAGGAAGCGATTCAAGAAAATCAAGATACATTTACACATTGGACACCCAACGTTTATCGTTA
TGGAACGTATGCAGACGAAAACCGTTCATACACGAAAGGACATTCTGAAAACAATTTAAGACAAATCAAT
ACCTTCTTTATTGATTTTGATATTCACACGGCAAAAGAAACTATTTCAGCAAGCGATATTTTAACAACCG
CTATTGATTTAGGTTTTATGCCTACTATGATTATCAAATCTGATAAAGGTTATCAAGCATATTTTGTTTT
AGAAACGCCAGTCTATGTGACTTCAAAATCAGAATTTAAATCTGTCAAAGCAGCCAAAATAATTTCGCAA
AATATCCGAGAATATTTTGGAAAGTCTTTGCCAGTTGATCTAACGTGTAATCATTTTGGTATTGCTCGCA
TACCAAGAACGGACAATGTAGAATTTTTTGATCCTAATTACCGTTATTCTTTCAAAGAATGGCAAGATTG
GTCTTTCAAACAAACAGATAATAAGGGCTTTACTCGTTCAAGTCTAACGGTTTTAAGCGGTACAGAAGGC
AAAAAACAAGTAGATGAACCCTGGTTTAATCTCTTATTGCACGAAACGAAATTTTCAGGAGAAAAGGGTT
TAATAGGGCGTAATAACGTCATGTTTACCCTCTCTTTAGCCTACTTTAGTTCAGGCTATTCAATCGAAAC
GTGCGAATATAATATGTTTGAGTTTAATAATCGATTAGATCAACCCTTAGAAGAAAAAGAAGTAATCAAA
ATTGTTAGAAGTGCCTATTCAGAAAACTATCAAGGGGCTAATAGGGAATACATTACCATTCTTTGCAAAG
CTTGGGTATCAAGTGATTTAACCAGTAAAGATTTATTTGTCCGTCAAGGGTGGTTTAAATTCAAGAAAAA
AAGAAGCGAACGTCAACGTGTTCATTTGTCAGAATGGAAAGAAGATTTAATGGCTTATATTAGCGAAAAA
AGCGATGTATACAAGCCTTATTTAGTGACGACCAAAAAAGAGATTAGAGAAGTGCTAGGCATTCCTGAAC
GGACATTAGATAAATTGCTGAAGGTACTGAAGGCGAATCAGGAAATTTTCTTTAAGATTAAACCAGGAAG
AAATGGTGGCATTCAACTTGCTAGTGTTAAATCATTGTTGCTATCGATCATTAAAGTAAAAAAAGAAGAA
AAAGAAAGCTATATAAAGGCGCTGACAAATTCTTTTGACTTAGAGCATACATTCATTCAAGAGACTTTAA
ACAAGCTAGCAGAACGCCCTAAAACGGACACACAACTCGATTTGTTTAGCTATGATACAGGCTGAAAATA
AAACCCGCACTATGCCATTACATTTATATCTATGATACGTGTTTGTTTTTTCTTTGCTGTTTAGCGAATG
ATTAGCAGAAATATACAGAGTAAGATTTTAATTAATTATTAGGGGGAGAAGGAGAGAGTAGCCCGAAAAC
TTTTAGTTGGCTTGGACTGAACGAAGTGAGGGAAAGGCTACTAAAACGTCGAGGGGCAGTGAGAGCGAAG
CGAACACTTGATTTTTTAATTTTCTATCTTTTATAGGTCATTAGAGTATACTTATTTGTCCTATAAACTA
TTTAGCAGCATAATAGATTTATTGAATAGGTCATTTAAGTTGAGCATATTAGAGGAGGAAAATCTTGGAG
AAATATTTGAAGAACCCGATTACATGGATTGGATTAGTTCTTGTGGTTACGTGGTTTTTAACTAAAAGTA
GTGAATTTTTGATTTTTGGTGTGTGTGTCTTGTTGTTAGTATTTGCTAGTCAAAGTGATTAAATAGAATT
GACCACTTCTGCGCTCGGCCCTTCCGGCTGGCTGGTTTATTGCTGATAAATCTGGAGCCGGTGAGCGTGG
GTCTCGCGGTATCATTGCAGCACTGGGGCCAGATGGTAAGCCCTCCCGTATCGTAGTTATCTACACGACG
GGGAGTCAGGCAACTATGGATGAACGAAATAGACAGATCGCTGAGATAGGTGCCTCACTGATTAAGCATT
GGTAACTGTCAGACCAAGTTTACTCATATATACTTTAGATTGATTTAAAACTTCATTTTTAATTTAAAAG
GATCTAGGTGAAGATCCTTTTTGATAATCTCATGACCAAAATCCCTTAACGTGAGTTTTCGTTCCACTGA
GCGTCAGACCCCGTAGAAAAGATCAAAGGATCTTCTTGAGATCCTTTTTTTCTGCGCGTAATCTGCTGCT
TGCAAACAAAAAAACCACCGCTACCAGCGGTGGTTTGTTTGCCGGATCAAGAGCTACCAACTCTTTTTCC
GAAGGTAACTGGCTTCAGCAGAGCGCAGATACCAAATACTGTTCTTCTAGTGTAGCCGTAGTTAGGCCAC
CACTTCAAGAACTCTGTAGCACCGCCTACATACCTCGCTCTGCTAATCCTGTTACCAGTGGCTGCTGCCA
GTGGCGATAAGTCGTGTCTTACCGGGTTGGACTCAAGACGATAGTTACCGGATAAGGCGCAGCGGTCGGG
CTGAACGGGGGGTTCGTGCACACAGCCCAGCTTGGAGCGAACGACCTACACCGAACTGAGATACCTACAG
CGTGAGCTATGAGAAAGCGCCACGCTTCCCGAAGGGAGAAAGGCGGACAGGTATCCGGTAAGCGGCAGGG
TCGGAACAGGAGAGCGCACGAGGGAGCTTCCAGGGGGAAACGCCTGGTATCTTTATAGTCCTGTCGGGTT
TCGCCACCTCTGACTTGAGCGTCGATTTTTGTGATGCTCGTCAGGGGGGCGGAGCCTATGGAAAAACGCC
AGCAACGCGGCCTTTTTACGGTTCCTGGCCTTTTGCTGGCCTTTTGCTCACATGTTCTTTCCTGCGTTAT
CCCCTGATTCTGTGGATAACCGTATTACCGCCTTTGAGTGAGCTGATACCGCTCGCCGCAGCCGAACGAC
CGAGCGCAGCGAGTCAGTGAGCGAGGAAGCGGAAGAGCGCCCAATACGCAAACCGCCTCTCCCCGCGCGT
TGGCCGATTCATTAATGCAGCTGGCACGACAGGTTTCCCGACTGGAAAGCGGGCAGTGAGCGCAACGCAA
TTAATGTGAGTTAGCTCACTCATTAGGCACCCCAGGCTTTACACTTTATGCTTCCGGCTCGTATGTTGTG
TGGAATTGTGAGCGGATAACAATTTCACACAGGAAACAGCTATGACCATGATTACGCCAAGCTTGCATGC
CTGCAGTTTGGTCAACATTTAACCTCTAATCTTCTAGTTCATTTATATGTCCATGAATTGAATTTCATAC
ATAGTTTTCAATTGTATGGATGTAGTATGACAGAAAATCAAAAAATCATACTTATTATATTTAGGTAGTT
ACTGTTAATTTTTAGTATGTTAATTTCTAATCTGAGTTCTTTCCGTATTATAATAAGTGTAAAGATCACA
CCATATTTTTACAGTTTTTACACGTTTCATTAATAATTTCTTATATTTCTTTATTTGTTTGTAAAATTTA
CTTAAATTTCGCCAGAAAACAAAAGAAAGCCTTTACTAATTAATAGTTTAGTGATACTCTTTTATGTAGG
TATTTTTTAAAATACATTAAACCTAGGTAATTGAGGAAAGTTACAATTACCATTATATAAGGAGGATATT
CAAACCATATGGGATCCCCAGCTTCGTCGATCGTGAAGATTTAATCAATGTGCGCCCAGATAGGGTGTTA
AGTCAAGTAGTTTAAGGTACTACTCTGTAAGATAACACAGAAAACAGCCAACCTAACCGAAAAGCGAAAG
CTGATACGGGAACAGAGCACGGTTGGAAAGCGATGAGTTACCTAAAGACAATCGGGTACGACTGAGTCGC
AATGTTAATCAGATATAAGGTATAAGTTGTGTTTACTGAACGCAAGTTTCTAATTTCGGTTAAATCTCGA
TAGAGGAAAGTGTCTGAAACCTCTAGTACAAAGAAAGGTAAGTTAGCATTGATGACTTATCTGTTATCAC
CACATTTGTACAATCTGTAGGAGAACCTATGGGAACGAAACGAAAGCGATGCCGAGAATCTGAATTTACC
AAGACTTAACACTAACTGGGGATACCCTAAACAAGAATGCCTAATAGAAAGGAGGAAAAAGGCTATAGCA
CTAGAGCTTGAAAATCTTGCAAGGGTACGGAGTACTCGTAGTAGTCTGAGAAGGGTAACGCCCTTTACAT
GGCAAAGGGGTACAGTTATTGTGTACTAAAATTAAAAATTGATTAGGGAGGAAAACCTCAAAATGAAACC
AACAATGGCAATTTTAGAAAGAATCAGTAAAAATTCACAAGAAAATATAGACGAAGTTTTTACAAGACTT
TATCGTTATCTTTTACGTCCAGATATTTATTACGTGGCGACGCGTTACCGTTCGTATAATGTATGCTATA
CGAAGTTATACGCGTTGGGAAATGGCAATGATAGCGAAACAACGTAAAACTCTTGTTGTATGCTTTCATT
GTCATCGTCACGTGATTCATAAACACAAGTGAATGTCGACTAATACGACTCACTATAGGGTCGACAGTGA
ATTTTTACGAACGAACAATAACAGAGCCGTATACTCCGAGAGGGGTACGTACGGTTCCCGAAGAGGGTGG
TGCAAACCAGTCACAGTAATGTGAACAAGGCGGTACCTCCCTACTTCACCATATCATTTTCTGCAGCCCC
CTAGAAATAATTTTGTTTAACTTTAAGAAGGAGATATACATATATGGCTAGATCGTCCATTCCGACAGCA
TCGCCAGTCACTATGGCGTGCTGCTAGCGCTATATGCGTTGATGCAATTTCTATGCACTCGTAGTAGTCT
GAGAAGGGTAACGCCCTTTACATGGCAAAGGGGTACAGTTATTGTGTACTAAAATTAAAAATTGATTAGG
GAGGAAAACCTCAAAATGAAACCAACAATGGCAATTTTAGAAAGAATCAGTAAAAATTCACAAGAAAATA
TAGACGAAGTTTTTACAAGACTTTATCGTTATCTTTTACGTCCAGATATTTATTACGTGGCGTATCAAAA
TTTATATTCCAATAAAGGAGCTTCCACAAAAGGAATATTAGATGATACAGCGGATGGCTTTAGTGAAGAA
AAAATAAAAAAGATTATTCAATCTTTAAAAGACGGAACTTACTATCCTCAACCTGTACGAAGAATGTATA
TTGCAAAAAAGAATTCTAAAAAGATGAGACCTTTAGGAATTCCAACTTTCACAGATAAATTGATCCAAGA
AGCTGTGAGAATAATTCTTGAATCTATCTATGAACCGGTATTCGAAGATGTGTCTCACGGTTTTAGACCT
CAACGAAGCTGTCACACAGCTTTGAAAACAATCAAAAGAGAGTTTGGCGGCGCAAGATGGTTTGTGGAGG
GAGATATAAAAGGCTGCTTCGATAATATAGACCACGTTACACTCATTGGACTCATCAATCTTAAAATCAA
AGATATGAAAATGAGCCAATTGATTTATAAATTTCTAAAAGCAGGTTATCTGGAAAACTGGCAGTATCAC
AAAACTTACAGCGGAACACCTCAAGGTGGAATTCTATCTCCTCTTTTGGCCAACATCTATCTTCATGAAT
TGGATAAGTTTGTTTTACAACTCAAAATGAAGTTTGACCGAGAAAGTCCAGAAAGAATAACACCTGAATA
TCGGGAGCTCCACAATGAGATAAAAAGAATTTCTCACCGTCTCAAGAAGTTGGAGGGTGAAGAAAAAGCT
AAAGTTCTTTTAGAATATCAAGAAAAACGTAAAAGATTACCCACACTCCCCTGTACCTCACAGACAAATA
AAGTATTGAAATACGTCCGGTATGCGGACGACTTCATTATCTCTGTTAAAGGAAGCAAAGAGGACTGTCA
ATGGATAAAAGAACAATTAAAACTTTTTATTCATAACAAGCTAAAAATGGAATTGAGTGAAGAAAAAACA
CTCATCACACATAGCAGTCAACCCGCTCGTTTTCTGGGATATGATATACGAGTAAGGAGATCTGGAACGA
TAAAACGATCTGGTAAAGTCAAAAAGAGAACACTCAATGGGAGTGTAGAACTCCTTATTCCTCTTCAAGA
CAAAATTCGTCAATTTATTTTTGACAAGAAAATAGCTATCCAAAAGAAAGATAGCTCATGGTTTCCAGTT
CACAGGAAATATCTTATTCGTTCAACAGACTTAGAAATCATCACAATTTATAATTCTGAACTCCGCGGGA
TTTGTAATTACTACGGTCTAGCAAGTAATTTTAACCAGCTCAATTATTTTGCTTATCTTATGGAATACAG
CTGTCTAAAAACGATAGCCTCCAAACATAAGGGAACACTTTCAAAAACCATTTCCATGTTTAAAGATGGA
AGTGGTTCGTGGGGGATCCCGTATGAGATAAAGCAAGGTAAGCAGCGCCGTTATTTTGCAAATTTTAGTG
AATGTAAATCCCCTTATCAATTTACGGATGAGATAAGTCAAGCTCCTGTATTGTATGGCTATGCCCGGAA
TACTCTTGAAAACAGGTTAAAAGCTAAATGTTGTGAATTATGTGGGACGTCTGATGAAAATACTTCCTAT
GAAATTCACCATGTCAATAAGGTCAAAAATCTTAAAGGCAAAGAAAAATGGGAAATGGCAATGATAGCGA
AACAACGTAAAACTCTTGTTGTATGCTTTCATTGTCATCGTCACGTGATTCATAAACACAAGTGAGATGG
GTACCCTCGAGGAATTCACTGGCCGTCGTTTTACAACGTCGTGACTGGGAAAACCCTGGCGTTACCCAAC
TTAATCGCCTTGCAGCACATCCCCCTTTCGCCAGCTGGCGTAATAGCGAAGAGGCCCGCACCGATCGCCC
TTCCCAACAGTTGCGCAGCCTGAATGGCGAATGGCGGGTACCGAGCTCGAATTCACTGGCCGTCGTTTTA
CAACGTCGTGACTGGGAAAACCCTGGCGTTACCCAACTTAATCGCCTTGCAGCACATCCCCCTTTCGCCA
GCTGGCGTAATAGCGAAGAGGCCCGCACCGATCGCCCTTCCCAACAGTTGCGCAGCCTGAATG
